Addgene plasmid #79629: pLV_Zika_Flag_Cv
Purpose: Third generation Self-inactivating lentivector expressing Cv from Zika virus
Depositing lab: Vaithi Arumugaswami. Depositing organization: Cedars-Sinai Medical Center.
Backbone
  Vector backbone: pLV
  Vector type: Mammalian Expression, Lentiviral
  Selectable markers: Puromycin
Growth in bacteria
  Bacterial resistance: Ampicillin, 100 μg/mL
  Growth temperature: 37°C
  Growth strain: NEB Stable
  Copy number: Unknown
Gene/Insert
  Gene/Insert name: Cv (alt name: Capsid)
  Species: Zika virus, Asian genotype, PRVABC59 strain
  Promoter: EF1
  Tag / fusion protein: Flag (N terminal on backbone)
  Cloning method: Restriction Enzyme; 5′ cloning site AgeI (not destroyed); 3′ cloning site XhoI (not destroyed)
  Sequencing primers: 5′ unknown; 3′ pCDH-rev
Terms and licenses: Academic/Nonprofit Terms; Industry Terms: Not Available to Industry
How to cite: pLV_Zika_Flag_Cv was a gift from Vaithi Arumugaswami (Addgene plasmid # 79629 ; http://n2t.net/addgene:79629 ; RRID:Addgene_79629)
