[The description below was written by a language model from this plasmid's Addgene catalogue record and pLannotate feature annotations shown in this document.]
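Description:
pLV_Zika_Flag_Cv is a third-generation, self-inactivating lentiviral transfer plasmid (about 10 kb, pLV backbone) for expressing the capsid protein (Cv) of Zika virus, Asian genotype strain PRVABC59, in mammalian cells. It is propagated in E. coli through a high-copy ColE1/pUC-type origin with ampicillin selection, and it also carries an f1 origin. The viral genome is transcribed from a chimeric 5' end in which the CMV enhancer/promoter replaces the U3 region of a truncated HIV-1 LTR, making production Tat-independent. The HIV-1 Ψ packaging signal with a gag fragment, the Rev response element and the cPPT/CTS follow. The 3' end consists of a nef fragment and a truncated LTR, followed by a bGH polyadenylation signal.

The expression cassette uses the EF-1α core promoter joined to an HTLV-1 LTR segment, a common composite arrangement that boosts expression. It drives an N-terminal FLAG tag fused to a roughly 310 nt Zika polyprotein fragment cloned between AgeI and XhoI. The automated annotation labels this fragment with generic polyprotein text about NS5, but the catalogue entry identifies it as capsid. An EMCV IRES then allows translation of puromycin N-acetyltransferase from the same transcript, so puromycin-resistant cells should also express the tagged capsid, and a WPRE enhances transcript stability and expression. Outside the lentiviral unit, an SV40/EM7-driven bleomycin/Zeocin resistance cassette is annotated, though the record lists only puromycin as the selectable marker. The construct suits transient or stable expression of FLAG-tagged capsid, with the epitope enabling detection or pull-down. The record does not state a more specific application.
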