Features (pLannotate 1.2.2; 33 found; start..end, strand, type, name):
    131..330     +  promoter       CMV promoter: human cytomegalovirus (CMV) immediate early promoter
    348..528     +  LTR            5' LTR (truncated): truncated 5' long terminal repeat (LTR) from HIV-1
    575..700     +  misc_feature   HIV-1 Ψ: packaging signal of human immunodeficiency virus type 1
    684..1047    +  CDS            HIV-1 gag (fragment): gag protein from human immunodeficiency virus 1; gag
   1193..1426    +  misc_feature   RRE: The Rev response element (RRE) of HIV-1 allows for Rev-dependent mRNA export from the nucleus to the cytoplasm.
   1803..1903    +  CDS            Rev (fragment): human immunodeficiency virus 1 (HIV-1) Rev protein; rev; enhances nuclear export of unspliced and incompletely spliced viral mRNAs
   1953..2070    +  misc_feature   cPPT/CTS: central polypurine tract and central termination sequence of HIV-1
   2148..2359    +  promoter       EF-1α core promoter: core promoter for human elongation factor EF-1α
   2372..2640    +  LTR            5' LTR (truncated): truncated 5' long terminal repeat (LTR) from human T-cell leukemia virus (HTLV) type 1
   2682..2702    +  CDS            FLAG (fragment): FLAG® epitope tag, followed by an enterokinase cleavage site
   2709..3020    +  CDS            POLG_ZIKVF (fragment): Experimental evidence at protein level: Swiss-Prot protein existence level 1. [RNA-directed RNA polymerase NS5]: Replicates the viral (+) and (-) RNA genome, and performs the capping of genomes in the cytoplasm (PubMed:30951555). Methylates viral RNA cap at guanine N-7 and ribose 2'-O positions. Once sufficient NS5 is expressed, binds to the cap-proximal structure and inhibits further translation of the viral genome (By similarity). Besides its role in RNA genome replication, also prevents the establishment of a cellular antiviral state by blocking the interferon-alpha/beta (IFN-alpha/beta) si
   3069..3641    +  misc_feature   IRES: internal ribosome entry site (IRES) of the encephalomyocarditis virus (EMCV)
   3650..4246    +  CDS            PuroR: puromycin N-acetyltransferase; pac from Streptomyces alboniger; confers resistance to puromycin
   4262..4850    +  misc_feature   WPRE: woodchuck hepatitis virus posttranscriptional regulatory element
   4867..5370    +  CDS            nef (fragment): NEF_HV1LA - Experimental evidence at protein level: Swiss-Prot protein existence level 1. Extracellular Nef protein targets CD4(+) T-lymphocytes for apoptosis by interacting with CXCR4 surface receptors. From Human immunodeficiency virus type 1 group M subtype B (isolate Lai) (HIV-1).
   5377..5557    +  LTR            5' LTR (truncated): truncated 5' long terminal repeat (LTR) from HIV-1
   5589..5813    +  polyA_signal   bGH poly(A) signal: bovine growth hormone polyadenylation signal
   5817..5838    +  promoter       SV40 promoter (fragment): SV40 enhancer and early promoter
   5859..6287    +  rep_origin     f1 ori (sequence partly withheld): f1 bacteriophage origin of replication; arrow indicates direction of (+) strand synthesis
   6301..6630    +  promoter       SV40 promoter: SV40 enhancer and early promoter
   6678..6725    +  promoter       EM7 promoter: synthetic bacterial promoter&nbsp
   6744..7118    +  CDS            BleoR: antibiotic-binding protein; Sh ble from Streptoalloteichus hindustanus; confers resistance to bleomycin, phleomycin, and Zeocin™
   7128..7253    +  CDS            ble (fragment): BLE_KLEPN - Experimental evidence at protein level: Swiss-Prot protein existence level 1. Binding protein with a strong affinity to the bleomycin family of antibiotics. Binds to CL990; an antimitotic-antibiotic compound. From Klebsiella pneumoniae.
   7248..7369    +  polyA_signal   SV40 poly(A) signal: SV40 polyadenylation signal
   7442..7458    -  protein_bind   lac operator: The lac repressor binds to the lac operator to inhibit transcription in E. coli. This inhibition can be relieved by adding lactose or isopropyl-β-D-thiogalactopyranoside (IPTG). lac repressor encoded by lacI
   7466..7496    -  promoter       lac promoter: promoter for the E. coli lac operon
   7511..7532    -  protein_bind   CAP binding site: CAP binding activates transcription in the presence of cAMP. E. coli catabolite activator protein
   7545..7637    -  CDS            lacI (fragment): lac repressor; lacI; The lac repressor binds to the lac operator to inhibit transcription in E. coli. This inhibition can be relieved by adding lactose or isopropyl-β-D-thiogalactopyranoside (IPTG).
   7820..8408    -  rep_origin     ori: high-copy-number ColE1/pMB1/pBR322/pUC origin of replication
   8579..9439    -  CDS            AmpR: β-lactamase; bla; confers resistance to ampicillin, carbenicillin, and related antibiotics
   9440..9544    -  promoter       AmpR promoter: bla
   9603..9655    -  misc_feature   bom (fragment): basis of mobility region from pBR322
   9810..130     +  enhancer       CMV enhancer (across the origin): human cytomegalovirus immediate early enhancer
>Addgene plasmid #79629 | pLV_Zika_Flag_Cv | depositor full sequence | sequence record 148797 | Full Sequence
TATGCCAAGTACGCCCCCTATTGACGTCAATGACGGTAAATGGCCCGCCTGGCATTATGCCCAGTACATG
ACCTTATGGGACTTTCCTACTTGGCAGTACATCTACGTATTAGTCATCGCTATTACCATGGTGATGCGGT
TTTGGCAGTACATCAATGGGCGTGGATAGCGGTTTGACTCACGGGGATTTCCAAGTCTCCACCCCATTGA
CGTCAATGGGAGTTTGTTTTGGCACCAAAATCAACGGGACTTTCCAAAATGTCGTAACAACTCCGCCCCA
TTGACGCAAATGGGCGGTAGGCGTGTACGGTGGGAGGTCTATATAAGCAGCGCGTTTTGCCTGTACTGGG
TCTCTCTGGTTAGACCAGATCTGAGCCTGGGAGCTCTCTGGCTAACTAGGGAACCCACTGCTTAAGCCTC
AATAAAGCTTGCCTTGAGTGCTTCAAGTAGTGTGTGCCCGTCTGTTGTGTGACTCTGGTAACTAGAGATC
CCTCAGACCCTTTTAGTCAGTGTGGAAAATCTCTAGCAGTGGCGCCCGAACAGGGACTTGAAAGCGAAAG
GGAAACCAGAGGAGCTCTCTCGACGCAGGACTCGGCTTGCTGAAGCGCGCACGGCAAGAGGCGAGGGGCG
GCGACTGGTGAGTACGCCAAAAATTTTGACTAGCGGAGGCTAGAAGGAGAGAGATGGGTGCGAGAGCGTC
AGTATTAAGCGGGGGAGAATTAGATCGCGATGGGAAAAAATTCGGTTAAGGCCAGGGGGAAAGAAAAAAT
ATAAATTAAAACATATAGTATGGGCAAGCAGGGAGCTAGAACGATTCGCAGTTAATCCTGGCCTGTTAGA
AACATCAGAAGGCTGTAGACAAATACTGGGACAGCTACAACCATCCCTTCAGACAGGATCAGAAGAACTT
AGATCATTATATAATACAGTAGCAACCCTCTATTGTGTGCATCAAAGGATAGAGATAAAAGACACCAAGG
AAGCTTTAGACAAGATAGAGGAAGAGCAAAACAAAAGTAAGACCACCGCACAGCAAGCGGCCGCTGATCT
TCAGACCTGGAGGAGGAGATATGAGGGACAATTGGAGAAGTGAATTATATAAATATAAAGTAGTAAAAAT
TGAACCATTAGGAGTAGCACCCACCAAGGCAAAGAGAAGAGTGGTGCAGAGAGAAAAAAGAGCAGTGGGA
ATAGGAGCTTTGTTCCTTGGGTTCTTGGGAGCAGCAGGAAGCACTATGGGCGCAGCGTCAATGACGCTGA
CGGTACAGGCCAGACAATTATTGTCTGGTATAGTGCAGCAGCAGAACAATTTGCTGAGGGCTATTGAGGC
GCAACAGCATCTGTTGCAACTCACAGTCTGGGGCATCAAGCAGCTCCAGGCAAGAATCCTGGCTGTGGAA
AGATACCTAAAGGATCAACAGCTCCTGGGGATTTGGGGTTGCTCTGGAAAACTCATTTGCACCACTGCTG
TGCCTTGGAATGCTAGTTGGAGTAATAAATCTCTGGAACAGATTTGGAATCACACGACCTGGATGGAGTG
GGACAGAGAAATTAACAATTACACAAGCTTAATACACTCCTTAATTGAAGAATCGCAAAACCAGCAAGAA
AAGAATGAACAAGAATTATTGGAATTAGATAAATGGGCAAGTTTGTGGAATTGGTTTAACATAACAAATT
GGCTGTGGTATATAAAATTATTCATAATGATAGTAGGAGGCTTGGTAGGTTTAAGAATAGTTTTTGCTGT
ACTTTCTATAGTGAATAGAGTTAGGCAGGGATATTCACCATTATCGTTTCAGACCCACCTCCCAACCCCG
AGGGGACCCGACAGGCCCGAAGGAATAGAAGAAGAAGGTGGAGAGAGAGACAGAGACAGATCCATTCGAT
TAGTGAACGGATCGGCACTGCGTGCGCCAATTCTGCAGACAAATGGCAGTATTCATCCACAATTTTAAAA
GAAAAGGGGGGATTGGGGGGTACAGTGCAGGGGAAAGAATAGTAGACATAATAGCAACAGACATACAAAC
TAAAGAATTACAAAAACAAATTACAAAAATTCAAAATTTTCGGGTTTATTACAGGGACAGCAGAGATCCA
GTTTGGTTAATTCTAGTGGATCTGCGATCGCTCCGGTGCCCGTCAGTGGGCAGAGCGCACATCGCCCACA
GTCCCCGAGAAGTTGGGGGGAGGGGTCGGCAATTGAACGGGTGCCTAGAGAAGGTGGCGCGGGGTAAACT
GGGAAAGTGATGTCGTGTACTGGCTCCGCCTTTTTCCCGAGGGTGGGGGAGAACCGTATATAAGTGCAGT
AGTCGCCGTGAACGTTCTTTTTCGCAACGGGTTTGCCGCCAGAACACAGCTGAAGCTTCGAGGGGCTCGC
ATCTCTCCTTCACGCGCCCGCCGCCCTACCTGAGGCCGCCATCCACGCCGGTTGAGTCGCGTTCTGCCGC
CTCCCGCCTGTGGTGCCTCCTGAACTGCGTCCGCCGTCTAGGTAAGTTTAAAGCTCAGGTCGAGACCGGG
CCTTTGTCCGGCGCTCCCTTGGAGCCTACCTAGACTCAGCCGGCTCTCCACGCTTTGCCTGACCCTGCTT
GCTCAACTCTACGTCTTTGTTTCGTTTTCTGTTCTGCGCCGTTACAGATCCAAGCTGTGACCGGCGCCTA
CCACCGGTCACCATGGCCGACTACAAAGACGACGATGACAAGTCCGGGATGAAAAACCCAAAAAAGAAAT
CCGGAGGATTCCGGATTGTCAATATGCTAAAACGCGGAGTAGCCCGTGTGAGCCCCTTTGGGGGCTTGAA
GAGGCTGCCAGCCGGACTTCTGCTGGGTCATGGGCCCATCAGGATGGTCTTGGCGATTCTAGCCTTTTTG
AGATTCACGGCAATCAAGCCATCACTGGGTCTCATCAATAGATGGGGTTCAGTGGGGAAAAAAGAGGCTA
TGGAAACAATAAAGAAGTTCAAGAAAGATCTGGCTGCCATGCTGAGAATAATCAATGCTAGGAAGGAGAA
GAAGAGACGATAGCACTCGAGGATATCGACGCGTGAAGCTTAGCGGCCGCAAATTCCGCCCCTCTCCCTC
CCCCCCCCCTAACGTTACTGGCCGAAGCCGCTTGGAATAAGGCCGGTGTGCGTTTGTCTATATGTTATTT
TCCACCATATTGCCGTCTTTTGGCAATGTGAGGGCCCGGAAACCTGGCCCTGTCTTCTTGACGAGCATTC
CTAGGGGTCTTTCCCCTCTCGCCAAAGGAATGCAAGGTCTGTTGAATGTCGTGAAGGAAGCAGTTCCTCT
GGAAGCTTCTTGAAGACAAACAACGTCTGTAGCGACCCTTTGCAGGCAGCGGAACCCCCCACCTGGCGAC
AGGTGCCTCTGCGGCCAAAAGCCACGTGTATAAGATACACCTGCAAAGGCGGCACAACCCCAGTGCCACG
TTGTGAGTTGGATAGTTGTGGAAAGAGTCAAATGGCTCTCCTCAAGCGTATTCAACAAGGGGCTGAAGGA
TGCCCAGAAGGTACCCCATTGTATGGGATCTGATCTGGGGCCTCGGTGCACATGCTTTACATGTGTTTAG
TCGAGGTTAAAAAAACGTCTAGGCCCCCCGAACCACGGGGACGTGGTTTTCCTTTGAAAAACACGATAAT
ACCATGGCCACCGAGTACAAGCCCACGGTGCGCCTCGCCACCCGCGACGACGTCCCCCGGGCCGTACGCA
CCCTCGCCGCCGCGTTCGCCGACTACCCCGCCACGCGCCACACCGTCGACCCGGACCGCCACATCGAGCG
GGTCACCGAGCTGCAAGAACTCTTCCTCACGCGCGTCGGGCTCGACATCGGCAAGGTGTGGGTCGCGGAC
GACGGCGCCGCGGTGGCGGTCTGGACCACGCCGGAGAGCGTCGAAGCGGGGGCGGTGTTCGCCGAGATCG
GCTCGCGCATGGCCGAGTTGAGCGGTTCCCGGCTGGCCGCGCAGCAACAGATGGAAGGCCTCCTGGCGCC
GCACCGGCCCAAGGAGCCCGCGTGGTTCCTGGCCACCGTCGGCGTCTCGCCCGACCACCAGGGCAAGGGT
CTGGGCAGCGCCGTCGTGCTCCCCGGAGTGGAGGCGGCCGAGCGCGCTGGGGTGCCCGCCTTCCTGGAGA
CCTCCGCGCCCCGCAACCTCCCCTTCTACGAGCGGCTCGGCTTCACCGTCACCGCCGACGTCGAGGTGCC
CGAAGGACCGCGCACCTGGTGCATGACCCGCAAGCCCGGTGCCTGAGTTCGCGTCTGGAACAATCAACCT
CTGGATTACAAAATTTGTGAAAGATTGACTGGTATTCTTAACTATGTTGCTCCTTTTACGCTATGTGGAT
ACGCTGCTTTAATGCCTTTGTATCATGCTATTGCTTCCCGTATGGCTTTCATTTTCTCCTCCTTGTATAA
ATCCTGGTTGCTGTCTCTTTATGAGGAGTTGTGGCCCGTTGTCAGGCAACGTGGCGTGGTGTGCACTGTG
TTTGCTGACGCAACCCCCACTGGTTGGGGCATTGCCACCACCTGTCAGCTCCTTTCCGGGACTTTCGCTT
TCCCCCTCCCTATTGCCACGGCGGAACTCATCGCCGCCTGCCTTGCCCGCTGCTGGACAGGGGCTCGGCT
GTTGGGCACTGACAATTCCGTGGTGTTGTCGGGGAAGCTGACGTCCTTTCCATGGCTGCTCGCCTGTGTT
GCCACCTGGATTCTGCGCGGGACGTCCTTCTGCTACGTCCCTTCGGCCCTCAATCCAGCGGACCTTCCTT
CCCGCGGCCTGCTGCCGGCTCTGCGGCCTCTTCCGCGTCTTCGCCTTCGCCCTCAGACGAGTCGGATCTC
CCTTTGGGCCGCCTCCCCGCCTGGAATTAATTCTGCAGTCGAGACCTAGAAAAACATGGAGCAATCACAA
GTAGCAATACAGCAGCTACCAATGCTGATTGTGCCTGGCTAGAAGCACAAGAGGAGGAGGAGGTGGGTTT
TCCAGTCACACCTCAGGTACCTTTAAGACCAATGACTTACAAGGCAGCTGTAGATCTTAGCCACTTTTTA
AAAGAAAAGGGGGGACTGGAAGGGCTAATTCACTCCCAACGAAGACAAGATATCCTTGATCTGTGGATCT
ACCACACACAAGGCTACTTCCCTGATTGGCAGAACTACACACCAGGGCCAGGGATCAGATATCCACTGAC
CTTTGGATGGTGCTACAAGCTAGTACCAGTTGAGCAAGAGAAGGTAGAAGAAGCCAATGAAGGAGAGAAC
ACCCGCTTGTTACACCCTGTGAGCCTGCATGGGATGGATGACCCGGAGAGAGAAGTATTAGAGTGGAGGT
TTGACAGCCGCCTAGCATTTCATCACATGGCCCGAGAGCTGCATCCGGACTGTACTGGGTCTCTCTGGTT
AGACCAGATCTGAGCCTGGGAGCTCTCTGGCTAACTAGGGAACCCACTGCTTAAGCCTCAATAAAGCTTG
CCTTGAGTGCTTCAAGTAGTGTGTGCCCGTCTGTTGTGTGACTCTGGTAACTAGAGATCCCTCAGACCCT
TTTAGTCAGTGTGGAAAATCTCTAGCAGGGCCCGTTTAAACCCGCTGATCAGCCTCGACTGTGCCTTCTA
GTTGCCAGCCATCTGTTGTTTGCCCCTCCCCCGTGCCTTCCTTGACCCTGGAAGGTGCCACTCCCACTGT
CCTTTCCTAATAAAATGAGGAAATTGCATCGCATTGTCTGAGTAGGTGTCATTCTATTCTGGGGGGTGGG
GTGGGGCAGGACAGCAAGGGGGAGGATTGGGAAGACAATAGCAGGCATGCTGGGGATGCGGTGGGCTCTA
TGGCTTCTGAGGCGGAAAGAACCAGCTGGGGCTCTAGGGGGTATCCCC
[124 nt withheld, positions 5859-5982]
C
[91 nt withheld, positions 5984-6074]
A
[49 nt withheld, positions 6076-6124]
CCTTTGACGTTGGAGTCCACGTTCTTT
[37 nt withheld, positions 6152-6188]
ACCCTATCTCGGTCTATTCTTTTGATTTATAAGGGATTTTGCCGATTTCGGCCTATTGGTTAAAAAATGA
GCTGATTTAACAAAAATTTAACGCGAATTAATTCTGTGGAATGTGTGTCAGTTAGGGTGTGGAAAGTCCC
CAGGCTCCCCAGCAGGCAGAAGTATGCAAAGCATGCATCTCAATTAGTCAGCAACCAGGTGTGGAAAGTC
CCCAGGCTCCCCAGCAGGCAGAAGTATGCAAAGCATGCATCTCAATTAGTCAGCAACCATAGTCCCGCCC
CTAACTCCGCCCATCCCGCCCCTAACTCCGCCCAGTTCCGCCCATTCTCCGCCCCATGGCTGACTAATTT
TTTTTATTTATGCAGAGGCCGAGGCCGCCTCTGCCTCTGAGCTATTCCAGAAGTAGTGAGGAGGCTTTTT
TGGAGGCCTAGGCTTTTGCAAAAAGCTCCCGGGAGCTTGTATATCCATTTTCGGATCTGATCAGCACGTG
TTGACAATTAATCATCGGCATAGTATATCGGCATAGTATAATACGACAAGGTGAGGAACTAAACCATGGC
CAAGTTGACCAGTGCCGTTCCGGTGCTCACCGCGCGCGACGTCGCCGGAGCGGTCGAGTTCTGGACCGAC
CGGCTCGGGTTCTCCCGGGACTTCGTGGAGGACGACTTCGCCGGTGTGGTCCGGGACGACGTGACCCTGT
TCATCAGCGCGGTCCAGGACCAGGTGGTGCCGGACAACACCCTGGCCTGGGTGTGGGTGCGCGGCCTGGA
CGAGCTGTACGCCGAGTGGTCGGAGGTCGTGTCCACGAACTTCCGGGACGCCTCCGGGCCGGCCATGACC
GAGATCGGCGAGCAGCCGTGGGGGCGGGAGTTCGCCCTGCGCGACCCGGCCGGCAACTGCGTGCACTTCG
TGGCCGAGGAGCAGGACTGACACGTGCTACGAGATTTCGATTCCACCGCCGCCTTCTATGAAAGGTTGGG
CTTCGGAATCGTTTTCCGGGACGCCGGCTGGATGATCCTCCAGCGCGGGGATCTCATGCTGGAGTTCTTC
GCCCACCCCAACTTGTTTATTGCAGCTTATAATGGTTACAAATAAAGCAATAGCATCACAAATTTCACAA
ATAAAGCATTTTTTTCACTGCATTCTAGTTGTGGTTTGTCCAAACTCATCAATGTATCTTATCATGTCTG
TATACCGTCGACCTCTAGCTAGAGCTTGGCGTAATCATGGTCATAGCTGTTTCCTGTGTGAAATTGTTAT
CCGCTCACAATTCCACACAACATACGAGCCGGAAGCATAAAGTGTAAAGCCTGGGGTGCCTAATGAGTGA
GCTAACTCACATTAATTGCGTTGCGCTCACTGCCCGCTTTCCAGTCGGGAAACCTGTCGTGCCAGCTGCA
TTAATGAATCGGCCAACGCGCGGGGAGAGGCGGTTTGCGTATTGGGCGCTCTTCCGCTTCCTCGCTCACT
GACTCGCTGCGCTCGGTCGTTCGGCTGCGGCGAGCGGTATCAGCTCACTCAAAGGCGGTAATACGGTTAT
CCACAGAATCAGGGGATAACGCAGGAAAGAACATGTGAGCAAAAGGCCAGCAAAAGGCCAGGAACCGTAA
AAAGGCCGCGTTGCTGGCGTTTTTCCATAGGCTCCGCCCCCCTGACGAGCATCACAAAAATCGACGCTCA
AGTCAGAGGTGGCGAAACCCGACAGGACTATAAAGATACCAGGCGTTTCCCCCTGGAAGCTCCCTCGTGC
GCTCTCCTGTTCCGACCCTGCCGCTTACCGGATACCTGTCCGCCTTTCTCCCTTCGGGAAGCGTGGCGCT
TTCTCATAGCTCACGCTGTAGGTATCTCAGTTCGGTGTAGGTCGTTCGCTCCAAGCTGGGCTGTGTGCAC
GAACCCCCCGTTCAGCCCGACCGCTGCGCCTTATCCGGTAACTATCGTCTTGAGTCCAACCCGGTAAGAC
ACGACTTATCGCCACTGGCAGCAGCCACTGGTAACAGGATTAGCAGAGCGAGGTATGTAGGCGGTGCTAC
AGAGTTCTTGAAGTGGTGGCCTAACTACGGCTACACTAGAAGAACAGTATTTGGTATCTGCGCTCTGCTG
AAGCCAGTTACCTTCGGAAAAAGAGTTGGTAGCTCTTGATCCGGCAAACAAACCACCGCTGGTAGCGGTG
GTTTTTTTGTTTGCAAGCAGCAGATTACGCGCAGAAAAAAAGGATCTCAAGAAGATCCTTTGATCTTTTC
TACGGGGTCTGACGCTCAGTGGAACGAAAACTCACGTTAAGGGATTTTGGTCATGAGATTATCAAAAAGG
ATCTTCACCTAGATCCTTTTAAATTAAAAATGAAGTTTTAAATCAATCTAAAGTATATATGAGTAAACTT
GGTCTGACAGTTACCAATGCTTAATCAGTGAGGCACCTATCTCAGCGATCTGTCTATTTCGTTCATCCAT
AGTTGCCTGACTCCCCGTCGTGTAGATAACTACGATACGGGAGGGCTTACCATCTGGCCCCAGTGCTGCA
ATGATACCGCGAGACCCACGCTCACCGGCTCCAGATTTATCAGCAATAAACCAGCCAGCCGGAAGGGCCG
AGCGCAGAAGTGGTCCTGCAACTTTATCCGCCTCCATCCAGTCTATTAATTGTTGCCGGGAAGCTAGAGT
AAGTAGTTCGCCAGTTAATAGTTTGCGCAACGTTGTTGCCATTGCTACAGGCATCGTGGTGTCACGCTCG
TCGTTTGGTATGGCTTCATTCAGCTCCGGTTCCCAACGATCAAGGCGAGTTACATGATCCCCCATGTTGT
GCAAAAAAGCGGTTAGCTCCTTCGGTCCTCCGATCGTTGTCAGAAGTAAGTTGGCCGCAGTGTTATCACT
CATGGTTATGGCAGCACTGCATAATTCTCTTACTGTCATGCCATCCGTAAGATGCTTTTCTGTGACTGGT
GAGTACTCAACCAAGTCATTCTGAGAATAGTGTATGCGGCGACCGAGTTGCTCTTGCCCGGCGTCAATAC
GGGATAATACCGCGCCACATAGCAGAACTTTAAAAGTGCTCATCATTGGAAAACGTTCTTCGGGGCGAAA
ACTCTCAAGGATCTTACCGCTGTTGAGATCCAGTTCGATGTAACCCACTCGTGCACCCAACTGATCTTCA
GCATCTTTTACTTTCACCAGCGTTTCTGGGTGAGCAAAAACAGGAAGGCAAAATGCCGCAAAAAAGGGAA
TAAGGGCGACACGGAAATGTTGAATACTCATACTCTTCCTTTTTCAATATTATTGAAGCATTTATCAGGG
TTATTGTCTCATGAGCGGATACATATTTGAATGTATTTAGAAAAATAAACAAATAGGGGTTCCGCGCACA
TTTCCCCGAAAAGTGCCACCTGACGTCGACGGATCGGGAGATCTCCCGATCCCCTATGGTGCACTCTCAG
TACAATCTGCTCTGATGCCGCATAGTTAAGCCAGTATCTGCTCCCTGCTTGTGTGTTGGAGGTCGCTGAG
TAGTGCGCGAGCAAAATTTAAGCTACAACAAGGCAAGGCTTGACCGACAATTGCATGAAGAATCTGCTTA
GGGTTAGGCGTTTTGCGCTGCTTCGCGATGTACGGGCCAGATATACGCGTTGACATTGATTATTGACTAG
TTATTAATAGTAATCAATTACGGGGTCATTAGTTCATAGCCCATATATGGAGTTCCGCGTTACATAACTT
ACGGTAAATGGCCCGCCTGGCTGACCGCCCAACGACCCCCGCCCATTGACGTCAATAATGACGTATGTTC
CCATAGTAACGCCAATAGGGACTTTCCATTGACGTCAATGGGTGGAGTATTTACGGTAAACTGCCCACTT
GGCAGTACATCAAGTGTATCA
