>Addgene plasmid #79629 | pLV_Zika_Flag_Cv | addgene partial sequence | sequence record 151051 | pCDH-rev 5'-GCATTCCTTTGGCGAGAG-3'
TCGTCAAGAAGACAGGGCCAGGTTTCCGGGCCCTCACATTGCCAAAAGACGGCAATATGGTGGAAAATAA
CATATAGACAAACGCACACCGGCCTTATTCCAAGCGGCTTCGGCCAGTAACGTTAGGGGGGGGGGAGGGA
GAGGGGCGGAATTTGCGGCCGCTAAGCTTCACGCGTCGATATCCTCGAGTGCTATCGTCTCTTCTTCTCC
TTCCTAGCATTGATTATTCTCAGCATGGCAGCCAGATCTTTCTTGAACTTCTTTATTGTTTCCATAGCCT
CTTTTTTCCCCACTGAACCCCATCTATTGATGAGACCCAGTGATGGCTTGATTGCCGTGAATCTCAAAAA
GGCTAGAATCGCCAAGACCATCCTGATGGGCCCATGACCCAGCAGAAGTCCGGCTGGCAGCCTCTTCAAG
CCCCCAAAGGGGCTCACACGGGCTACTCCGCGTTTTAGCATATTGACAATCCGGAATCCTCCGGATTTCT
TTTTTGGGTTTTTCATCCCGGACTTGTCATCGTCGTCTTTGTAGTCGGCCATGGTGACCGGTGGTAGGCG
CCGGTCACAGCTTGGATCTGTAACGGCGCAGAACAGAAAACGAAACAAAGACGTAGAGTTGAGCAAGCAG
GGTCAGGCAAAGCGTGGAGAGCCGGCTGAGTCTAGGTAGGCTCCAAGGGAGCGCCGGACAAAGGCCCGGT
CTCGACCTGAGCTTTAAACTTACCTAGACGGCGGACGCAGTTCAGGAGGCACCACAGGCGGGAGGCGGCA
GAACGCGACTCAACCGGCGTGGATGGCGGCCTCAGGTAGGGCGGCGGGCGCGTGAAGGAGAGATGCGAGC
CCCTCGAAGCTTCAGCTGTGTTCTGGCGGCAAACCCGTTGCGAAAAAGAACGTTCACGGCGACTACTGCA
CTTATATACGG
